>Addgene plasmid #143959 | TFORF1423 | addgene full sequence | sequence record 404617 | Addgene NGS Result
TTAATGTAGTCTTATGCAATACTCTTGTAGTCTTGCAACATGGTAACGATGAGTTAGCAACATGCCTTAC
AAGGAGAGAAAAAGCACCGTGCATGCCGATTGGTGGAAGTAAGGTGGTACGATCGTGCCTTATTAGGAAG
GCAACAGACGGGTCTGACATGGATTGGACGAACCACTGAATTGCCGCATTGCAGAGATATTGTATTTAAG
TGCCTAGCTCGATACATAAACGGGTCTCTCTGGTTAGACCAGATCTGAGCCTGGGAGCTCTCTGGCTAAC
TAGGGAACCCACTGCTTAAGCCTCAATAAAGCTTGCCTTGAGTGCTTCAAGTAGTGTGTGCCCGTCTGTT
GTGTGACTCTGGTAACTAGAGATCCCTCAGACCCTTTTAGTCAGTGTGGAAAATCTCTAGCAGTGGCGCC
CGAACAGGGACTTGAAAGCGAAAGGGAAACCAGAGGAGCTCTCTCGACGCAGGACTCGGCTTGCTGAAGC
GCGCACGGCAAGAGGCGAGGGGCGGCGACTGGTGAGTACGCCAAAAATTTTGACTAGCGGAGGCTAGAAG
GAGAGAGATGGGTGCGAGAGCGTCAGTATTAAGCGGGGGAGAATTAGATCGCGATGGGAAAAAATTCGGT
TAAGGCCAGGGGGAAAGAAAAAATATAAATTAAAACATATAGTATGGGCAAGCAGGGAGCTAGAACGATT
CGCAGTTAATCCTGGCCTGTTAGAAACATCAGAAGGCTGTAGACAAATACTGGGACAGCTACAACCATCC
CTTCAGACAGGATCAGAAGAACTTAGATCATTATATAATACAGTAGCAACCCTCTATTGTGTGCATCAAA
GGATAGAGATAAAAGACACCAAGGAAGCTTTAGACAAGATAGAGGAAGAGCAAAACAAAAGTAAGACCAC
CGCACAGCAAGCGGCCGCTGATCTTCAGACCTGGAGGAGGAGATATGAGGGACAATTGGAGAAGTGAATT
ATATAAATATAAAGTAGTAAAAATTGAACCATTAGGAGTAGCACCCACCAAGGCAAAGAGAAGAGTGGTG
CAGAGAGAAAAAAGAGCAGTGGGAATAGGAGCTTTGTTCCTTGGGTTCTTGGGAGCAGCAGGAAGCACTA
TGGGCGCAGCGTCAATGACGCTGACGGTACAGGCCAGACAATTATTGTCTGGTATAGTGCAGCAGCAGAA
CAATTTGCTGAGGGCTATTGAGGCGCAACAGCATCTGTTGCAACTCACAGTCTGGGGCATCAAGCAGCTC
CAGGCAAGAATCCTGGCTGTGGAAAGATACCTAAAGGATCAACAGCTCCTGGGGATTTGGGGTTGCTCTG
GAAAACTCATTTGCACCACTGCTGTGCCTTGGAATGCTAGTTGGAGTAATAAATCTCTGGAACAGATTTG
GAATCACACGACCTGGATGGAGTGGGACAGAGAAATTAACAATTACACAAGCTTAATACACTCCTTAATT
GAAGAATCGCAAAACCAGCAAGAAAAGAATGAACAAGAATTATTGGAATTAGATAAATGGGCAAGTTTGT
GGAATTGGTTTAACATAACAAATTGGCTGTGGTATATAAAATTATTCATAATGATAGTAGGAGGCTTGGT
AGGTTTAAGAATAGTTTTTGCTGTACTTTCTATAGTGAATAGAGTTAGGCAGGGATATTCACCATTATCG
TTTCAGACCCACCTCCCAACCCCGAGGGGACCCATGCATTGCATCTCAATTAGTCAGCAACCAGGTGTGG
AAAGTCCCCAGGCTCCCCAGCAGGCAGAAGTATGCAAAGCATGCGTCTCAATTAGTCAGCAACCATAGTC
CCGCCCCTAACTCCGCCCATCCCGCCCCTAACTCCGCCCAGTTCCGCCCATTCTCCGCCCCATGGCTGAC
TAATTTTTTTTATTTATGCAGAGGCCGAGGCCGCCTCGGCCTCTGAGCTATTCCAGAAGTAGTGAGGAGG
CTTTTTTGGAGGCCTAGGCTTTTGCAAAAAGCTTTCTAGAGGTACCACCGGAGCTTACCATGACCGAGTA
CAAGCCCACGGTGCGCCTCGCCACCCGCGACGACGTCCCCAGGGCCGTACGCACCCTCGCCGCCGCGTTC
GCCGACTACCCCGCCACGCGCCACACCGTCGATCCGGACCGCCACATCGAGCGGGTCACCGAGCTGCAAG
AACTCTTCCTCACGCGCGTCGGGCTCGACATCGGCAAGGTGTGGGTCGCGGACGACGGCGCCGCCGTGGC
GGTCTGGACCACGCCGGAGAGCGTCGAAGCGGGGGCGGTGTTCGCCGAGATCGGCCCGCGCATGGCCGAG
TTGAGCGGTTCCCGGCTGGCCGCGCAGCAACAGATGGAAGGCCTCCTGGCGCCGCACCGGCCCAAGGAGC
CCGCGTGGTTCCTGGCCACCGTCGGCGTCTCGCCCGACCACCAGGGCAAGGGTCTGGGCAGCGCCGTCGT
GCTCCCCGGAGTGGAGGCGGCCGAGCGCGCCGGGGTGCCCGCCTTCCTGGAGACCTCCGCGCCCCGCAAC
CTCCCCTTCTACGAGCGGCTCGGCTTCACCGTCACCGCCGACGTCGAGGTGCCCGAAGGACCGCGCACCT
GGTGCATGACCCGCAAGCCCGGTGCCAGTTAACGAATTCTAGATCTTGAGACAAATGGCAGTATTCATCC
ACAATTTTAAAAGAAAAGGGGGGATTGGGGGGTACAGTGCAGGGGAAAGAATAGTAGACATAATAGCAAC
AGACATACAAACTAAAGAATTACAAAAACAAATTACAAAAATTCAAAATTTTCGGGTTTATTACAGGGAC
AGCAGAGATCCACTTTGGCGCCGGCTCGAGGCCTGCAGGTGCAAAGATGGATAAAGTTTTAAACAGAGAG
GAATCTTTGCAGCTAATGGACCTTCTAGGTCTTGAAAGGAGTGGGAATTGGCTCCGGTGCCCGTCAGTGG
GCAGAGCGCACATCGCCCACAGTCCCCGAGAAGTTGGGGGGAGGGGTCGGCAATTGAACCGGTGCCTAGA
GAAGGTGGCGCGGGGTAAACTGGGAAAGTGATGTCGTGTACTGGCTCCGCCTTTTTCCCGAGGGTGGGGG
AGAACCGTATATAAGTGCAGTAGTCGCCGTGAACGTTCTTTTTCGCAACGGGTTTGCCGCCAGAACACAG
GTAAGTGCCGTGTGTGGTTCCCGCGGGCCTGGCCTCTTTACGGGTTATGGCCCTTGCGTGCCTTGAATTA
CTTCCACCTGGCTGCAGTACGTGATTCTTGATCCCGAGCTTCGGGTTGGAAGTGGGTGGGAGAGTTCGAG
GCCTTGCGCTTAAGGAGCCCCTTCGCCTCGTGCTTGAGTTGAGGCCTGGCCTGGGCGCTGGGGCCGCCGC
GTGCGAATCTGGTGGCACCTTCGCGCCTGTCTCGCTGCTTTCGATAAGTCTCTAGCCATTTAAAATTTTT
GATGACCTGCTGCGACGCTTTTTTTCTGGCAAGATAGTCTTGTAAATGCGGGCCAAGATCTGCACACTGG
TATTTCGGTTTTTGGGGCCGCGGGCGGCGACGGGGCCCGTGCGTCCCAGCGCACATGTTCGGCGAGGCGG
GGCCTGCGAGCGCGGCCACCGAGAATCGGACGGGGGTAGTCTCAAGCTGGCCGGCCTGCTCTGGTGCCTG
GCCTCGCGCCGCCGTGTATCGCCCCGCCCTGGGCGGCAAGGCTGGCCCGGTCGGCACCAGTTGCGTGAGC
GGAAAGATGGCCGCTTCCCGGCCCTGCTGCAGGGAGCTCAAAATGGAGGACGCGGCGCTCGGGAGAGCGG
GCGGGTGAGTCACCCACACAAAGGAAAAGGGCCTTTCCGTCCTCAGCCGTCGCTTCATGTGACTCCACGG
AGTACCGGGCGCCGTCCAGGCACCTCGATTAGTTCTCGAGCTTTTGGAGTACGTCGTCTTTAGGTTGGGG
GGAGGGGTTTTATGCGATGGAGTTTCCCCACACTGAGTGGGTGGAGACTGAAGTTAGGCCAGCTTGGCAC
TTGATGTAATTCTCCTTGGAATTTGCCCTTTTTGAGTTTGGATCTTGGTTCATTCTCAAGCCTCAGACAG
TGGTTCAAAGTTTTTTTCTTCCATTTCAGGTGTCGTGAGGCTAGCACCGCCACCATGCTCGGGTTCCCCC
CGGGTCGCCCGCAGCTCCCGGTCCAGCTCCGCCCACAGACTCGGATGGCGACCGCACTGAGGGACCCGGC
TTCGGTTCCCATAGCTACAGAGGTGCTTTTCAAACTTACACAGGGAAGTGTGACCTTTGAAGATGTGGCC
GTGTACTTCTCCTGGGAGGAATGGGATCTCCTTGATGAGGCTCAGAAACACCTGTACTTCGATGTGATGC
TGGAGAACTTTGCACTTACGTCCTCCCTGGGACTTATATCATCCTGGTCTCATGTAGTTGCTCAACTAGG
GCTAGGGGAAGTGCCCTCTGTTCTTCACAGGATGTTCATGACTCCAGCCTCAGCAAGATGGGATCAGAGA
GGGCCTGGCCTACATGAATGGCACTTGGGAAAAGGCATGTCATCAGGTTGTTGGTGTGGAGTGGAACATG
AGGAAACACCTTCTGAACAGAGAATTTCTGGAGAAAGAGTGCCACAGTTCAGGACTTCCAAAGAAGGTTC
ATCTTCCCAGAATGCCGACTCCTGTGAAATATGTTGCCTGGTCTTGAGAGATATTTTGCACTTGGCTGAA
CACCAAGGAACAAACTGCGGGCAGAAACTACACACATGTGGAAAACAATTCTACATCAGTGCAAATCTTC
AACAGCACCAGAGGCAGCACATTACAGAGGCACCTTTCAGAAGTTATGTGGACACTGCCTCGTTTACACA
GAGTTGCATAGTCCATGTGTCGGAGAAACCCTTTACCTGCAGGGAGATCAGGAAAGACTTCCTGGCCAAC
ATGAGGTTTCTCCATCAAGACGCCACTCAAACAGGGGAGAAGCCAAATAACAGTAACAAGTGTGCGGTGG
CCTTTTACAGTGGAAAAAGTCATCACAACTGGGGAAAATGCAGTAAAGCCTTTAGCCACATAGACACACT
TGTTCAGGACCAGAGAATCCTCACTAGAGAAGGACTTTTTGAGTGCAGTAAATGTGGGAAAGCATGTACG
CGAAGATGTAACCTCATTCAGCACCAGAAAGTCCACAGTGAAGAAAGGCCTTATGAATGCAATGAATGTG
GAAAATTCTTTACCTACTACTCCAGTTTCATTATACATCAGAGAGTTCATACTGGAGAAAGGCCTTATGC
GTGCCCTGAATGTGGGAAATCGTTTAGTCAGATATACAGCCTCAATAGCCATAGGAAAGTTCACACTGGA
GAAAGGCCTTATGAATGTGGGGAATGTGGGAAATCTTTTAGCCAAAGGTCCAACCTCATGCAGCATCGCA
GAGTTCACACTGGAGAAAGGCCTTATGAATGCAGCGAATGTGGGAAATCTTTTAGCCAAAACTTTAGCCT
GATCTACCACCAGAGAGTTCACACTGGAGAAAGACCTCATGAGTGCAATGAATGTGGAAAATCCTTTAGC
CGAAGCTCCAGCCTCATTCACCACCGGAGACTTCACACTGGAGAAAGACCCTATGAGTGCAGTAAATGTG
GGAAGTCATTTAAGCAAAGCTCCAGCTTCAGTTCACATCGGAAAGTCCACACAGGGGAAAGGCCTTATGT
GTGTGGGGAATGTGGGAAATCCTTTAGCCATAGCTCCAACCTTAAGAACCACCAGAGAGTTCACACTGGA
GAAAGACCTGTTGAGTGCAGTGAATGTAGCAAATCCTTTAGCTGTAAATCTAACCTCATTAAACACCTGA
GAGTTCACACTGGAGAAAGGCCTTATGAGTGCAGTGAATGTGGGAAATCCTTTAGCCAAAGTTCTAGCCT
CATTCAACACCGCAGAGTTCACACGGGAAAAAGGCCTTATCAGTGCAGTCAATGTGGGAAATCCTTTGGC
TGCAAATCTGTCCTCATTCAACACCAGAGAGTTCACATTGGAGAAAAGCCTTAGTAATGAACTAGTCCGT
AACTTGAAAGTATTTCGATTTCTTGGCTTTATATATCTTGTGGAAAGGACGATCATTCACCTCTCGGTCA
ACATAGACGCGTTAAGTCGACAATCAACCTCTGGATTACAAAATTTGTGAAAGATTGACTGGTATTCTTA
ACTATGTTGCTCCTTTTACGCTATGTGGATACGCTGCTTTAATGCCTTTGTATCATGCTATTGCTTCCCG
TATGGCTTTCATTTTCTCCTCCTTGTATAAATCCTGGTTGCTGTCTCTTTATGAGGAGTTGTGGCCCGTT
GTCAGGCAACGTGGCGTGGTGTGCACTGTGTTTGCTGACGCAACCCCCACTGGTTGGGGCATTGCCACCA
CCTGTCAGCTCCTTTCCGGGACTTTCGCTTTCCCCCTCCCTATTGCCACGGCGGAACTCATCGCCGCCTG
CCTTGCCCGCTGCTGGACAGGGGCTCGGCTGTTGGGCACTGACAATTCCGTGGTGTTGTCGGGGAAATCA
TCGTCCTTTCCTTGGCTGCTCGCCTGTGTTGCCACCTGGATTCTGCGCGGGACGTCCTTCTGCTACGTCC
CTTCGGCCCTCAATCCAGCGGACCTTCCTTCCCGCGGCCTGCTGCCGGCTCTGCGGCCTCTTCCGCGTCT
TCGCCTTCGCCCTCAGACGAGTCGGATCTCCCTTTGGGCCGCCTCCCCGCGTCGACTTTAAGACCAATGA
CTTACAAGGCAGCTGTAGATCTTAGCCACTTTTTAAAAGAAAAGGGGGGACTGGAAGGGCTAATTCACTC
CCAACGAAGACAAGATCTGCTTTTTGCTTGTACTGGGTCTCTCTGGTTAGACCAGATCTGAGCCTGGGAG
CTCTCTGGCTAACTAGGGAACCCACTGCTTAAGCCTCAATAAAGCTTGCCTTGAGTGCTTCAAGTAGTGT
GTGCCCGTCTGTTGTGTGACTCTGGTAACTAGAGATCCCTCAGACCCTTTTAGTCAGTGTGGAAAATCTC
TAGCAGTACGTATAGTAGTTCATGTCATCTTATTATTCAGTATTTATAACTTGCAAAGAAATGAATATCA
GAGAGTGAGAGGAACTTGTTTATTGCAGCTTATAATGGTTACAAATAAAGCAATAGCATCACAAATTTCA
CAAATAAAGCATTTTTTTCACTGCATTCTAGTTGTGGTTTGTCCAAACTCATCAATGTATCTTATCATGT
CTGGCTCTAGCTATCCCGCCCCTAACTCCGCCCATCCCGCCCCTAACTCCGCCCAGTTCCGCCCATTCTC
CGCCCCATGGCTGACTAATTTTTTTTATTTATGCAGAGGCCGAGGCCGCCTCGGCCTCTGAGCTATTCCA
GAAGTAGTGAGGAGGCTTTTTTGGAGGCCTAGGGACGTACCCAATTCGCCCTATAGTGAGTCGTATTACG
CGCGCTCACTGGCCGTCGTTTTACAACGTCGTGACTGGGAAAACCCTGGCGTTACCCAACTTAATCGCCT
TGCAGCACATCCCCCTTTCGCCAGCTGGCGTAATAGCGAAGAGGCCCGCACCGATCGCCCTTCCCAACAG
TTGCGCAGCCTGAATGGCGAATGGG
[124 nt withheld, positions 7586-7709]
C
[91 nt withheld, positions 7711-7801]
A
[49 nt withheld, positions 7803-7851]
CCTTTGACGTTGGAGTCCACGTTCTTT
[37 nt withheld, positions 7879-7915]
ACCCTATCTCGGTCTATTCTTTTGATTTATAAGGGATTTTGCCGATTTCGGCCTATTGGTTAAAAAATGA
GCTGATTTAACAAAAATTTAACGCGAATTTTAACAAAATATTAACGCTTACAATTTAGGTGGCACTTTTC
GGGGAAATGTGCGCGGAACCCCTATTTGTTTATTTTTCTAAATACATTCAAATATGTATCCGCTCATGAG
ACAATAACCCTGATAAATGCTTCAATAATATTGAAAAAGGAAGAGTATGAGTATTCAACATTTCCGTGTC
GCCCTTATTCCCTTTTTTGCGGCATTTTGCCTTCCTGTTTTTGCTCACCCAGAAACGCTGGTGAAAGTAA
AAGATGCTGAAGATCAGTTGGGTGCACGAGTGGGTTACATCGAACTGGATCTCAACAGCGGTAAGATCCT
TGAGAGTTTTCGCCCCGAAGAACGTTTTCCAATGATGAGCACTTTTAAAGTTCTGCTATGTGGCGCGGTA
TTATCCCGTATTGACGCCGGGCAAGAGCAACTCGGTCGCCGCATACACTATTCTCAGAATGACTTGGTTG
AGTACTCACCAGTCACAGAAAAGCATCTTACGGATGGCATGACAGTAAGAGAATTATGCAGTGCTGCCAT
AACCATGAGTGATAACACTGCGGCCAACTTACTTCTGACAACGATCGGAGGACCGAAGGAGCTAACCGCT
TTTTTGCACAACATGGGGGATCATGTAACTCGCCTTGATCGTTGGGAACCGGAGCTGAATGAAGCCATAC
CAAACGACGAGCGTGACACCACGATGCCTGTAGCAATGGCAACAACGTTGCGCAAACTATTAACTGGCGA
ACTACTTACTCTAGCTTCCCGGCAACAATTAATAGACTGGATGGAGGCGGATAAAGTTGCAGGACCACTT
CTGCGCTCGGCCCTTCCGGCTGGCTGGTTTATTGCTGATAAATCTGGAGCCGGTGAGCGTGGGTCTCGCG
GTATCATTGCAGCACTGGGGCCAGATGGTAAGCCCTCCCGTATCGTAGTTATCTACACGACGGGGAGTCA
GGCAACTATGGATGAACGAAATAGACAGATCGCTGAGATAGGTGCCTCACTGATTAAGCATTGGTAACTG
TCAGACCAAGTTTACTCATATATACTTTAGATTGATTTAAAACTTCATTTTTAATTTAAAAGGATCTAGG
TGAAGATCCTTTTTGATAATCTCATGACCAAAATCCCTTAACGTGAGTTTTCGTTCCACTGAGCGTCAGA
CCCCGTAGAAAAGATCAAAGGATCTTCTTGAGATCCTTTTTTTCTGCGCGTAATCTGCTGCTTGCAAACA
AAAAAACCACCGCTACCAGCGGTGGTTTGTTTGCCGGATCAAGAGCTACCAACTCTTTTTCCGAAGGTAA
CTGGCTTCAGCAGAGCGCAGATACCAAATACTGTTCTTCTAGTGTAGCCGTAGTTAGGCCACCACTTCAA
GAACTCTGTAGCACCGCCTACATACCTCGCTCTGCTAATCCTGTTACCAGTGGCTGCTGCCAGTGGCGAT
AAGTCGTGTCTTACCGGGTTGGACTCAAGACGATAGTTACCGGATAAGGCGCAGCGGTCGGGCTGAACGG
GGGGTTCGTGCACACAGCCCAGCTTGGAGCGAACGACCTACACCGAACTGAGATACCTACAGCGTGAGCT
ATGAGAAAGCGCCACGCTTCCCGAAGGGAGAAAGGCGGACAGGTATCCGGTAAGCGGCAGGGTCGGAACA
GGAGAGCGCACGAGGGAGCTTCCAGGGGGAAACGCCTGGTATCTTTATAGTCCTGTCGGGTTTCGCCACC
TCTGACTTGAGCGTCGATTTTTGTGATGCTCGTCAGGGGGGCGGAGCCTATGGAAAAACGCCAGCAACGC
GGCCTTTTTACGGTTCCTGGCCTTTTGCTGGCCTTTTGCTCACATGTTCTTTCCTGCGTTATCCCCTGAT
TCTGTGGATAACCGTATTACCGCCTTTGAGTGAGCTGATACCGCTCGCCGCAGCCGAACGACCGAGCGCA
GCGAGTCAGTGAGCGAGGAAGCGGAAGAGCGCCCAATACGCAAACCGCCTCTCCCCGCGCGTTGGCCGAT
TCATTAATGCAGCTGGCACGACAGGTTTCCCGACTGGAAAGCGGGCAGTGAGCGCAACGCAATTAATGTG
AGTTAGCTCACTCATTAGGCACCCCAGGCTTTACACTTTATGCTTCCGGCTCGTATGTTGTGTGGAATTG
TGAGCGGATAACAATTTCACACAGGAAACAGCTATGACCATGATTACGCCAAGCGCGCAATTAACCCTCA
CTAAAGGGAACAAAAGCTGGAGCTGCAAGC
Features (pLannotate 1.2.2; 31 found; start..end, strand, type, name):
      5..231     +  promoter       RSV promoter: Rous sarcoma virus enhancer/promoter
    232..412     +  LTR            5' LTR (truncated): truncated 5' long terminal repeat (LTR) from HIV-1
    459..584     +  misc_feature   HIV-1 Ψ: packaging signal of human immunodeficiency virus type 1
    568..931     +  CDS            HIV-1 gag (fragment): gag protein from human immunodeficiency virus 1; gag
   1077..1310    +  misc_feature   RRE: The Rev response element (RRE) of HIV-1 allows for Rev-dependent mRNA export from the nucleus to the cytoplasm.
   1687..1713    +  CDS            Rev (fragment): human immunodeficiency virus 1 (HIV-1) Rev protein; rev; enhances nuclear export of unspliced and incompletely spliced viral mRNAs
   1720..1743    +  promoter       SV40 promoter (fragment): SV40 early promoter
   1744..1815    +  promoter       SV40 promoter (fragment): SV40 enhancer and early promoter
   1839..1974    +  rep_origin     SV40 ori: SV40 origin of replication
   2020..2616    +  CDS            PuroR (fragment): puromycin N-acetyltransferase; pac from Streptomyces; confers resistance to puromycin
   2665..2782    +  misc_feature   cPPT/CTS: central polypurine tract and central termination sequence of HIV-1
   2847..2913    +  CDS            small t antigen (fragment): SV40 (simian virus 40) small t antigen
   2920..4098    +  promoter       EF-1α promoter: strong constitutive promoter for human elongation factor EF-1α
   4115..5089    +  CDS            ZNF211 (fragment): ZN211_HUMAN - Experimental evidence at transcript level: Swiss-Prot protein existence level 2. May be involved in transcriptional regulation. From Homo sapiens (Human).
   6017..6070    +  promoter       U6 promoter (fragment): RNA polymerase III promoter for human U6 snRNA
   6112..6700    +  misc_feature   WPRE: woodchuck hepatitis virus posttranscriptional regulatory element
   6751..6770    +  misc_feature   cPPT/CTS (fragment): central polypurine tract and central termination sequence of HIV-1
   6772..7005    +  LTR            3' LTR (ΔU3): self-inactivating 3' long terminal repeat (LTR) from HIV-1
   7083..7204    +  polyA_signal   SV40 poly(A) signal: SV40 polyadenylation signal
   7244..7379    +  rep_origin     SV40 ori: SV40 origin of replication
   7400..7418    -  promoter       T7 promoter: promoter for bacteriophage T7 RNA polymerase
   7426..7581    +  CDS            lacZα (fragment): LacZα fragment of β-galactosidase; lacZ fragment
   7586..8014    +  rep_origin     f1 ori (sequence partly withheld): f1 bacteriophage origin of replication; arrow indicates direction of (+) strand synthesis
   8067..8171    +  promoter       AmpR promoter: bla
   8172..9032    +  CDS            AmpR: β-lactamase; bla; confers resistance to ampicillin, carbenicillin, and related antibiotics
   9203..9791    +  rep_origin     ori: high-copy-number ColE1/pMB1/pBR322/pUC origin of replication
   9974..10066   +  CDS            lacI (fragment): lac repressor; lacI; The lac repressor binds to the lac operator to inhibit transcription in E. coli. This inhibition can be relieved by adding lactose or isopropyl-β-D-thiogalactopyranoside (IPTG).
  10079..10100   +  protein_bind   CAP binding site: CAP binding activates transcription in the presence of cAMP. E. coli catabolite activator protein
  10115..10145   +  promoter       lac promoter: promoter for the E. coli lac operon
  10153..10169   +  protein_bind   lac operator: The lac repressor binds to the lac operator to inhibit transcription in E. coli. This inhibition can be relieved by adding lactose or isopropyl-β-D-thiogalactopyranoside (IPTG). lac repressor encoded by lacI
  10214..10232   +  promoter       T3 promoter: promoter for bacteriophage T3 RNA polymerase
