[The description below was written by a language model from this plasmid's Addgene catalogue record and pLannotate feature annotations shown in this document.]
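Description:
TFORF1423 is a third-generation-style, self-inactivating lentiviral expression plasmid built on the pLX_TRC317 backbone and carrying the human zinc-finger gene ZNF211 as one member of a barcoded transcription factor ORF collection. In bacteria it is maintained through a high-copy ColE1/pUC origin and selected with ampicillin via the β-lactamase gene. An f1 origin and remnants of a lacZα/lac promoter cloning region flanked by T7 and T3 promoters are also present in the plasmid backbone. The depositor notes that the plasmid can recombine, which is a common issue for LTR-containing vectors.

The viral portion begins with an RSV promoter fused to a truncated HIV-1 5' LTR, which drives genomic RNA production in packaging cells. This is followed by the Ψ packaging signal with a gag fragment, the Rev response element for nuclear export, and a cPPT/CTS element. It ends in a ΔU3 3' LTR that inactivates the LTR promoter after integration, with an SV40 polyadenylation signal downstream. Within the provirus, an SV40 early promoter drives the puromycin N-acetyltransferase gene for selecting transduced mammalian cells. A separate EF-1α promoter drives the synthesized ZNF211 ORF, and a WPRE downstream enhances transcript expression. The automated annotation matches only about the first half of the stated 1,991 bp insert to ZNF211, and the remainder is unannotated. According to the record, each construct also carries a unique 24-bp barcode, but the feature table does not mark its position.

The vector is intended for overexpressing transcription factors in mammalian cells, particularly in pooled screens such as directed differentiation studies, where the barcode identifies which factor each cell received.
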