Addgene plasmid #143959: TFORF1423
Purpose: Lentiviral vector for overexpressing transcription factor ORFs with unique 24-bp barcodes. Barcodes facilitate identification of transcription factors in pooled screens.
Depositing lab: Feng Zhang. Depositing organization: Broad Institute. Publication: A transcription factor atlas of directed differentiation. Joung J, Ma S, Tay T, Geiger-Schuller KR, Kirchgatterer PC, Verdine VK, Guo B, Arias-Garcia MA, Allen WE, Singh A, Kuksenko O, Abudayyeh OO, Gootenberg JS, Fu Z, Macrae RK, Buenrostro JD, Regev A, Zhang F. Cell. 2023 Jan 5;186(1):209-229.e26. doi: 10.1016/j.cell.2022.11.026. PubMed 36608654.
Backbone
  Vector backbone: pLX_TRC317
  Backbone manufacturer: Broad Institute Genetic Perturbation Platform
  Backbone size w/o insert (bp): 8264
  Vector type: Mammalian Expression, Lentiviral
  Selectable markers: Puromycin
Growth in bacteria
  Bacterial resistance: Ampicillin, 100 μg/mL
  Growth temperature: 37°C
  Growth strain: NEB Stable
  Copy number: High Copy
Gene/Insert
  Gene/Insert name: ZNF211
  Species: H. sapiens (human)
  Insert size (bp): 1991
  Entrez Gene: ZNF211 (a.k.a. C2H2-25, CH2H2-25, ZNF-25)
  Promoter: EF1a
  Cloning method: Unknown
  Sequencing primers: 5′ GGGTGGAGACTGAAGTTAGGCCAG; 3′ CACATAGCGTAAAAGGAGCAACATAG
Terms and licenses: Academic/Nonprofit Terms; Industry Terms: Not Available to Industry
Depositor comments: NM_001265597,ENST00000299871 . The transcription factor ORF portion of this plasmid was synthesized by Genewiz. Please test multiple small colonies in case of plasmid recombination. To make this collection available in a timely manner, a portion of this collection was not fully sequenced by Addgene. If an Addgene verified full plasmid sequence is not available, please contact us prior to placing an order to request the full sequence.
How to cite: TFORF1423 was a gift from Feng Zhang (Addgene plasmid # 143959 ; http://n2t.net/addgene:143959 ; RRID:Addgene_143959)
