>Addgene plasmid #143959 | TFORF1423 | depositor partial sequence | sequence record 284004 | Insert
ACCGCCACCATGCTCGGGTTCCCCCCGGGTCGCCCGCAGCTCCCGGTCCAGCTCCGCCCACAGACTCGGA
TGGCGACCGCACTGAGGGACCCGGCTTCGGTTCCCATAGCTACAGAGGTGCTTTTCAAACTTACACAGGG
AAGTGTGACCTTTGAAGATGTGGCCGTGTACTTCTCCTGGGAGGAATGGGATCTCCTTGATGAGGCTCAG
AAACACCTGTACTTCGATGTGATGCTGGAGAACTTTGCACTTACGTCCTCCCTGGGACTTATATCATCCT
GGTCTCATGTAGTTGCTCAACTAGGGCTAGGGGAAGTGCCCTCTGTTCTTCACAGGATGTTCATGACTCC
AGCCTCAGCAAGATGGGATCAGAGAGGGCCTGGCCTACATGAATGGCACTTGGGAAAAGGCATGTCATCA
GGTTGTTGGTGTGGAGTGGAACATGAGGAAACACCTTCTGAACAGAGAATTTCTGGAGAAAGAGTGCCAC
AGTTCAGGACTTCCAAAGAAGGTTCATCTTCCCAGAATGCCGACTCCTGTGAAATATGTTGCCTGGTCTT
GAGAGATATTTTGCACTTGGCTGAACACCAAGGAACAAACTGCGGGCAGAAACTACACACATGTGGAAAA
CAATTCTACATCAGTGCAAATCTTCAACAGCACCAGAGGCAGCACATTACAGAGGCACCTTTCAGAAGTT
ATGTGGACACTGCCTCGTTTACACAGAGTTGCATAGTCCATGTGTCGGAGAAACCCTTTACCTGCAGGGA
GATCAGGAAAGACTTCCTGGCCAACATGAGGTTTCTCCATCAAGACGCCACTCAAACAGGGGAGAAGCCA
AATAACAGTAACAAGTGTGCGGTGGCCTTTTACAGTGGAAAAAGTCATCACAACTGGGGAAAATGCAGTA
AAGCCTTTAGCCACATAGACACACTTGTTCAGGACCAGAGAATCCTCACTAGAGAAGGACTTTTTGAGTG
CAGTAAATGTGGGAAAGCATGTACGCGAAGATGTAACCTCATTCAGCACCAGAAAGTCCACAGTGAAGAA
AGGCCTTATGAATGCAATGAATGTGGAAAATTCTTTACCTACTACTCCAGTTTCATTATACATCAGAGAG
TTCATACTGGAGAAAGGCCTTATGCGTGCCCTGAATGTGGGAAATCGTTTAGTCAGATATACAGCCTCAA
TAGCCATAGGAAAGTTCACACTGGAGAAAGGCCTTATGAATGTGGGGAATGTGGGAAATCTTTTAGCCAA
AGGTCCAACCTCATGCAGCATCGCAGAGTTCACACTGGAGAAAGGCCTTATGAATGCAGCGAATGTGGGA
AATCTTTTAGCCAAAACTTTAGCCTGATCTACCACCAGAGAGTTCACACTGGAGAAAGACCTCATGAGTG
CAATGAATGTGGAAAATCCTTTAGCCGAAGCTCCAGCCTCATTCACCACCGGAGACTTCACACTGGAGAA
AGACCCTATGAGTGCAGTAAATGTGGGAAGTCATTTAAGCAAAGCTCCAGCTTCAGTTCACATCGGAAAG
TCCACACAGGGGAAAGGCCTTATGTGTGTGGGGAATGTGGGAAATCCTTTAGCCATAGCTCCAACCTTAA
GAACCACCAGAGAGTTCACACTGGAGAAAGACCTGTTGAGTGCAGTGAATGTAGCAAATCCTTTAGCTGT
AAATCTAACCTCATTAAACACCTGAGAGTTCACACTGGAGAAAGGCCTTATGAGTGCAGTGAATGTGGGA
AATCCTTTAGCCAAAGTTCTAGCCTCATTCAACACCGCAGAGTTCACACGGGAAAAAGGCCTTATCAGTG
CAGTCAATGTGGGAAATCCTTTGGCTGCAAATCTGTCCTCATTCAACACCAGAGAGTTCACATTGGAGAA
AAGCCTTAGTAATGAACTAGTCCGTAACTTGAAAGTATTTCGATTTCTTGGCTTTATATATCTTGTGGAA
AGGACGATCATTCACCTCTCGGTCAACATAG
