>Addgene plasmid #143959 | TFORF1423 | depositor partial sequence | sequence record 284005 | Barcode
TCATTCACCTCTCGGTCAACATAG
